Addgene plasmid #51035: pCMV-N2-6MYC-hMID2
Purpose: mammalian expression of myc-tagged human MID2
Depositing lab: Timothy Cox. Depositing organization: Adelaide University. Publication: MID1 and MID2 homo- and heterodimerise to tether the rapamycin-sensitive PP2A regulatory subunit, alpha 4, to microtubules: implications for the clinical variability of X-linked Opitz GBBB syndrome and other developmental disorders. Short KM, Hopwood B, Yi Z, Cox TC. BMC Cell Biol. 2002;3:1. Epub 2002 Jan 4. 10.1186/1471-2121-3-1 PubMed 11806752.
Backbone
  Vector backbone: pCMV-N2-6Myc
  Backbone manufacturer: Cox lab
  Modifications to backbone: Vector is modified from the pEGFP-N2 vector (Clontech, Palo Alto, CA). Briefly, the GFP coding region was excised from pEGFP-N2 with NotI and BamHI, the 5' overhangs filled using T4 DNA polymerase and the vector religated to give pCMV-N2. Six copies of the myc epitope containing a start codon was amplified from pGEM-6mycT (gift from M. Whitelaw, University of Adelaide), and cloned into the HindIII site of pCMV-N2.
  Vector type: Mammalian Expression
  Selectable markers: Neomycin (select with G418)
Growth in bacteria
  Bacterial resistance: Kanamycin, 50 μg/mL
  Growth temperature: 37°C
  Growth strain: DH5alpha
  Copy number: Unknown
Gene/Insert
  Gene/Insert name: MID2
  Species: H. sapiens (human)
  Entrez Gene: MID2 (a.k.a. FXY2, MRX101, RNF60, TRIM1)
  Promoter: CMV
  Tag / fusion protein: MYC (N terminal on backbone)
  Cloning method: Restriction Enzyme; 5′ cloning site EcoRI (not destroyed); 3′ cloning site EcoRI (not destroyed)
  Sequencing primers: 5′ CMV-F; 3′ SV40pA-R
Terms and licenses: Academic/Nonprofit Terms; Industry Terms: Not Available to Industry
Depositor comments: Please note: hMID2 begins at residue 19 of the NCBI reference sequence.
How to cite: pCMV-N2-6MYC-hMID2 was a gift from Timothy Cox (Addgene plasmid # 51035 ; http://n2t.net/addgene:51035 ; RRID:Addgene_51035)
