[The description below was written by a language model from this plasmid's Addgene catalogue record and pLannotate feature annotations shown in this document.]
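Description:
pCMV-N2-6MYC-hMID2 is a 6.3 kb mammalian expression plasmid that produces human MID2 (also known as TRIM1, FXY2 or RNF60) with an N-terminal six-copy Myc epitope tag. Its backbone, pCMV-N2-6Myc, was derived from pEGFP-N2 by excising the GFP coding region and religating, then inserting a start-codon-containing 6xMyc cassette into the HindIII site of the polylinker. The MID2 coding sequence was cloned downstream of the tag as an EcoRI fragment. The depositor notes that it begins at residue 19 of the NCBI reference protein, which fits the annotation of the MID2 feature as a fragment. The automated annotation labels the tag as a fragment of a 13xMyc array, simply reflecting a match to tandem Myc repeats. Transcription is driven by the human cytomegalovirus immediate early enhancer and promoter and terminated by the SV40 polyadenylation signal.

The plasmid replicates in E. coli from a high-copy ColE1/pUC-type origin and also carries an f1 origin for single-stranded DNA production. A single Tn5 aminoglycoside phosphotransferase gene (NeoR/KanR) serves both hosts: a bacterial bla-type promoter drives it for kanamycin selection, while the adjacent SV40 enhancer/early promoter and an HSV TK polyadenylation signal allow G418 selection of stably transfected mammalian cells. Short annotated fragments such as ble, large T antigen and bGH poly(A) appear to be residual backbone sequence rather than functional elements.

The construct is intended for expressing Myc-tagged MID2 in mammalian cells, where the tag allows detection with anti-Myc antibodies. The associated publication concerns MID1 and MID2 homo- and heterodimerisation and their tethering of the PP2A regulatory subunit alpha 4 to microtubules, in the context of X-linked Opitz GBBB syndrome.
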