Features (pLannotate 1.2.2; 16 found; start..end, strand, type, name):
     61..364     +  enhancer       CMV enhancer: human cytomegalovirus immediate early enhancer
    365..568     +  promoter       CMV promoter: human cytomegalovirus (CMV) immediate early promoter
    591..627     +  misc_feature   MCS (fragment): multiple cloning site
    631..858     +  CDS            13xMyc (fragment): 13 tandem Myc epitope tags
    874..2934    +  CDS            MID2 (fragment): TRIM1_HUMAN - Also known as FXY2, RNF60, TRIM1. Experimental evidence at protein level: Swiss-Prot protein existence level 1. May play a role in microtubule stabilization. From Homo sapiens (Human).
   2938..2973    +  misc_feature   MCS (fragment): multiple cloning site
   2987..3070    +  CDS            large T antigen (fragment): large T antigen from SV40 (simian virus 40)
   3093..3214    +  polyA_signal   SV40 poly(A) signal: SV40 polyadenylation signal
   3248..3676    -  rep_origin     f1 ori (sequence partly withheld): f1 bacteriophage origin of replication; arrow indicates direction of (+) strand synthesis
   3703..3807    +  promoter       AmpR promoter: bla
   3809..4166    +  promoter       SV40 promoter: SV40 enhancer and early promoter
   4201..4995    +  CDS            NeoR/KanR: aminoglycoside phosphotransferase from Tn5; aph(3')-II (or nptII); confers resistance to neomycin, kanamycin, and G418 (Geneticin®)
   5016..5168    +  CDS            ble (fragment): BLE_KLEPN - Experimental evidence at protein level: Swiss-Prot protein existence level 1. Binding protein with a strong affinity to the bleomycin family of antibiotics. Binds to CL990; an antimitotic-antibiotic compound. From Klebsiella pneumoniae.
   5227..5274    +  polyA_signal   HSV TK poly(A) signal: herpes simplex virus thymidine kinase polyadenylation signal (Cole and Stacy, 1985)
   5365..5381    -  polyA_signal   bGH poly(A) signal (fragment): bovine growth hormone polyadenylation signal
   5603..6191    +  rep_origin     ori: high-copy-number ColE1/pMB1/pBR322/pUC origin of replication
>Addgene plasmid #51035 | pCMV-N2-6MYC-hMID2 | depositor full sequence | sequence record 77205 | pCMV-N2-6MYC-hMID2 sequence 6305 bps
TAGTTATTAATAGTAATCAATTACGGGGTCATTAGTTCATAGCCCATATATGGAGTTCCGCGTTACATAA
CTTACGGTAAATGGCCCGCCTGGCTGACCGCCCAACGACCCCCGCCCATTGACGTCAATAATGACGTATG
TTCCCATAGTAACGCCAATAGGGACTTTCCATTGACGTCAATGGGTGGAGTATTTACGGTAAACTGCCCA
CTTGGCAGTACATCAAGTGTATCATATGCCAAGTACGCCCCCTATTGACGTCAATGACGGTAAATGGCCC
GCCTGGCATTATGCCCAGTACATGACCTTATGGGACTTTCCTACTTGGCAGTACATCTACGTATTAGTCA
TCGCTATTACCATGGTGATGCGGTTTTGGCAGTACATCAATGGGCGTGGATAGCGGTTTGACTCACGGGG
ATTTCCAAGTCTCCACCCCATTGACGTCAATGGGAGTTTGTTTTGGCACCAAAATCAACGGGACTTTCCA
AAATGTCGTAACAACTCCGCCCCATTGACGCAAATGGGCGGTAGGCGTGTACGGTGGGAGGTCTATATAA
GCAGAGCTGGTTTAGTGAACCGTCAGATCCGCTAGCGCTACCGGACTCAGATCTCGAGCTCAAGCTTATG
GGTGAACAAAAGTTGATTTCTGAAGAAGATTTGAACGGTGAACAAAAGCTAATCTCCGAGGAAGACTTGA
ACGGTGAACAAAAATTAATCTCAGAAGAAGACTTGAACGGATCCTCTAGAGGTGAACAAAAGTTGATTTC
TGAAGAAGATTTGAACGGTGAACAAAAGCTAATCTCCGAGGAAGACTTGAACGGTGAACAAAAATTAATC
TCAGAAGAAGACTTGAACCCAAGCTTCGAATTCCTGAAGATGGAAACACTGGAGTCTGAATTGACCTGTC
CAATCTGCCTAGAGTTGTTTGAAGACCCCCTTCTGCTCCCTTGTGCTCACAGCCTCTGCTTCAGCTGTGC
CCATCGCATTTTGGTATCAAGCTGCAGCTCTGGTGAATCCATTGAACCCATTACTGCTTTCCAGTGTCCT
ACCTGCAGGTATGTTATCTCGCTGAACCACCGGGGCCTGGATGGCCTCAAGAGGAATGTGACTCTGCAGA
ACATTATTGATCGCTTCCAGAAGGCTTCAGTCAGTGGGCCCAATTCCCCTAGTGAGAGCCGCCGGGAAAG
GACTTACAGGCCCACCACTGCCATGTCTAGCGAGCGAATTGCTTGCCAATTCTGTGAGCAGGACCCGCCA
AGGGATGCAGTAAAAACATGCATCACCTGTGAGGTCTCCTACTGTGACCGTTGCCTGCGGGCCACGCACC
CCAACAAGAAACCTTTCACCAGCCACCGCCTGGTGGAACCAGTGCCAGACACACATCTTCGAGGGATCAC
CTGCCTGGACCATGAGAATGAGAAAGTGAACATGTACTGTGTATCTGATGACCAATTGATCTGTGCCTTA
TGCAAACTGGTGGGTCGTCACCGAGACCATCAGGTCGCATCCCTGAATGATCGATTTGAGAAACTCAAGC
AAACTCTGGAGATGAACCTCACCAACCTGGTTAAGCGCAACAGCGAACTAGAAAATCAAATGGCCAAACT
AATACAGATCTGCCAGCAGGTTGAGGTGAATACTGCTATGCATGAGGCAAAACTTATGGAAGAATGTGAC
GAGTTGGTAGAGATCATCCAGCAGAGGAAGCAAATGATCGCTGTCAAAATCAAAGAGACAAAGGTTATGA
AACTGAGAAAGTTGGCACAGCAGGTTGCTAATTGCCGCCAGTGTCTTGAACGGTCAACAGTCCTCATCAA
CCAAGCTGAGCATATCCTGAAAGAAAATGACCAGGCACGGTTTCTACAGTCTGCAAAAAATATTGCTGAG
AGGGTCGCTATGGCAACTGCATCTTCTCAAGTTCTGATTCCAGACATCAATTTTAATGATGCCTTTGAAA
ACTTTGCTTTAGATTTTTCCAGAGAAAAGAAACTGCTAGAGGGGTTAGATTATTTAACAGCCCCAAACCC
ACCATCTATCCGAGAAGAACTCTGTACTGCCTCCCATGACACCATTACAGTCCACTGGATCTCGGATGAT
GAGTTCAGCATCAGCTCCTATGAGCTTCAGTACACCATATTCACTGGCCAGGCTAACTTCATCAGCCTGT
ATAATTCAGTAGACAGCTGGATGATTGTTCCCAACATTAAACAGAACCATTACACAGTGCATGGACTCCA
GAGCGGGACTCGCTACATCTTCATCGTTAAAGCCATAAACCAAGCCGGCAGCCGGAACAGTGAACCTACC
CGACTAAAAACAAACAGCCAACCCTTTAAATTGGATCCCAAAATGACTCACAAGAAGTTGAAGATCTCCA
ATGATGGATTGCAGATGGAGAAGGATGAAAGCTCTCTAAAGAAGAGCCACACCCCAGAGAGGTTTAGTGG
CACAGGGTGCTATGGGGCAGCAGGAAATATATTCATTGACAGTGGCTGCCACTATTGGGAGGTGGTCATG
GGTTCCTCAACATGGTATGCAATTGGCATTGCCTACAAATCAGCTCCAAAGAATGAATGGATTGGCAAGA
ATGCCTCCTCATGGGTCTTCTCTCGCTGCAATAGTAACTTCGTGGTGAGACACAACAACAAGGAAATGCT
GGTGGATGTGCCCCCACACCTGAAGCGTCTGGGTGTCCTCCTGGATTATGACAACAATATGCTGTCTTTC
TATGACCCAGCTAACTCTCTCCATCTTCATACTTTTGATGTGACCTTCATTCTTCCAGTTTGTCCAACAT
TTACAATCTGGAACAAATCCCTAATGATCCTGTCTGGCTTGCCTGCCCCAGATTTTATTGATTACCCTGA
GCGGCAGGAATGCAACTGCAGGCCTCAAGAATCCCCTTATGTTTCTGGGATGAAAACCTGTCATTAAGAA
TTCTGCAGTCGACGGTACCGCGGGCCCGGGATCGGCCGCGACTCTAGATCATAATCAGCCATACCACATT
TGTAGAGGTTTTACTTGCTTTAAAAAACCTCCCACACCTCCCCCTGAACCTGAAACATAAAATGAATGCA
ATTGTTGTTGTTAACTTGTTTATTGCAGCTTATAATGGTTACAAATAAAGCAATAGCATCACAAATTTCA
CAAATAAAGCATTTTTTTCACTGCATTCTAGTTGTGGTTTGTCCAAACTCATCAATGTATCTTAAGGCGT
AAATTGTAAGCGTTAATATTTTGTTAAAATTCGCGTTAAATTTTTGTTAAATCAGCTCATTTTTTAACCA
ATAGGCCGAAATCGGCAAAATCCCTTATAAATCAAAAGAATAGACCGAGATAGGGT
[37 nt withheld, positions 3347-3383]
AAAGAACGTGGACTCCAACGTCAAAGG
[49 nt withheld, positions 3411-3459]
T
[91 nt withheld, positions 3461-3551]
G
[124 nt withheld, positions 3553-3676]
CAGGTGGCACTTTTCGGGGAAATGTGCGCGGAACCCCTATTTGTTTATTTTTCTAAATACATTCAAATAT
GTATCCGCTCATGAGACAATAACCCTGATAAATGCTTCAATAATATTGAAAAAGGAAGAGTCCTGAGGCG
GAAAGAACCAGCTGTGGAATGTGTGTCAGTTAGGGTGTGGAAAGTCCCCAGGCTCCCCAGCAGGCAGAAG
TATGCAAAGCATGCATCTCAATTAGTCAGCAACCAGGTGTGGAAAGTCCCCAGGCTCCCCAGCAGGCAGA
AGTATGCAAAGCATGCATCTCAATTAGTCAGCAACCATAGTCCCGCCCCTAACTCCGCCCATCCCGCCCC
TAACTCCGCCCAGTTCCGCCCATTCTCCGCCCCATGGCTGACTAATTTTTTTTATTTATGCAGAGGCCGA
GGCCGCCTCGGCCTCTGAGCTATTCCAGAAGTAGTGAGGAGGCTTTTTTGGAGGCCTAGGCTTTTGCAAA
GATCGATCAAGAGACAGGATGAGGATCGTTTCGCATGATTGAACAAGATGGATTGCACGCAGGTTCTCCG
GCCGCTTGGGTGGAGAGGCTATTCGGCTATGACTGGGCACAACAGACAATCGGCTGCTCTGATGCCGCCG
TGTTCCGGCTGTCAGCGCAGGGGCGCCCGGTTCTTTTTGTCAAGACCGACCTGTCCGGTGCCCTGAATGA
ACTGCAAGACGAGGCAGCGCGGCTATCGTGGCTGGCCACGACGGGCGTTCCTTGCGCAGCTGTGCTCGAC
GTTGTCACTGAAGCGGGAAGGGACTGGCTGCTATTGGGCGAAGTGCCGGGGCAGGATCTCCTGTCATCTC
ACCTTGCTCCTGCCGAGAAAGTATCCATCATGGCTGATGCAATGCGGCGGCTGCATACGCTTGATCCGGC
TACCTGCCCATTCGACCACCAAGCGAAACATCGCATCGAGCGAGCACGTACTCGGATGGAAGCCGGTCTT
GTCGATCAGGATGATCTGGACGAAGAGCATCAGGGGCTCGCGCCAGCCGAACTGTTCGCCAGGCTCAAGG
CGAGCATGCCCGACGGCGAGGATCTCGTCGTGACCCATGGCGATGCCTGCTTGCCGAATATCATGGTGGA
AAATGGCCGCTTTTCTGGATTCATCGACTGTGGCCGGCTGGGTGTGGCGGACCGCTATCAGGACATAGCG
TTGGCTACCCGTGATATTGCTGAAGAGCTTGGCGGCGAATGGGCTGACCGCTTCCTCGTGCTTTACGGTA
TCGCCGCTCCCGATTCGCAGCGCATCGCCTTCTATCGCCTTCTTGACGAGTTCTTCTGAGCGGGACTCTG
GGGTTCGAAATGACCGACCAAGCGACGCCCAACCTGCCATCACGAGATTTCGATTCCACCGCCGCCTTCT
ATGAAAGGTTGGGCTTCGGAATCGTTTTCCGGGACGCCGGCTGGATGATCCTCCAGCGCGGGGATCTCAT
GCTGGAGTTCTTCGCCCACCCTAGGGGGAGGCTAACTGAAACACGGAAGGAGACAATACCGGAAGGAACC
CGCGCTATGACGGCAATAAAAAGACAGAATAAAACGCACGGTGTTGGGTCGTTTGTTCATAAACGCGGGG
TTCGGTCCCAGGGCTGGCACTCTGTCGATACCCCACCGAGACCCCATTGGGGCCAATACGCCCGCGTTTC
TTCCTTTTCCCCACCCCACCCCCCAAGTTCGGGTGAAGGCCCAGGGCTCGCAGCCAACGTCGGGGCGGCA
GGCCCTGCCATAGCCTCAGGTTACTCATATATACTTTAGATTGATTTAAAACTTCATTTTTAATTTAAAA
GGATCTAGGTGAAGATCCTTTTTGATAATCTCATGACCAAAATCCCTTAACGTGAGTTTTCGTTCCACTG
AGCGTCAGACCCCGTAGAAAAGATCAAAGGATCTTCTTGAGATCCTTTTTTTCTGCGCGTAATCTGCTGC
TTGCAAACAAAAAAACCACCGCTACCAGCGGTGGTTTGTTTGCCGGATCAAGAGCTACCAACTCTTTTTC
CGAAGGTAACTGGCTTCAGCAGAGCGCAGATACCAAATACTGTCCTTCTAGTGTAGCCGTAGTTAGGCCA
CCACTTCAAGAACTCTGTAGCACCGCCTACATACCTCGCTCTGCTAATCCTGTTACCAGTGGCTGCTGCC
AGTGGCGATAAGTCGTGTCTTACCGGGTTGGACTCAAGACGATAGTTACCGGATAAGGCGCAGCGGTCGG
GCTGAACGGGGGGTTCGTGCACACAGCCCAGCTTGGAGCGAACGACCTACACCGAACTGAGATACCTACA
GCGTGAGCTATGAGAAAGCGCCACGCTTCCCGAAGGGAGAAAGGCGGACAGGTATCCGGTAAGCGGCAGG
GTCGGAACAGGAGAGCGCACGAGGGAGCTTCCAGGGGGAAACGCCTGGTATCTTTATAGTCCTGTCGGGT
TTCGCCACCTCTGACTTGAGCGTCGATTTTTGTGATGCTCGTCAGGGGGGCGGAGCCTATGGAAAAACGC
CAGCAACGCGGCCTTTTTACGGTTCCTGGCCTTTTGCTGGCCTTTTGCTCACATGTTCTTTCCTGCGTTA
TCCCCTGATTCTGTGGATAACCGTATTACCGCCATGCAT
