>Addgene plasmid #51035 | pCMV-N2-6MYC-hMID2 | addgene partial sequence | sequence record 78044 | CMV-F 5'-CGCAAATGGGCGGTAGGCGTG-3'
CGTCAGATCCGCTAGCGCTACCGGACTCAGATCTCGAGCTCAAGCTTATGGGTGAACAAAAGTTGATTTC
TGAAGAAGATTTGAACGGTGAACAAAAGCTAATCTCCGAGGAAGACTTGAACGGTGAACAAAAATTAATC
TCAGAAGAAGACTTGAACGGATCCTCTAGAGGTGAACAAAAGTTGATTTCTGAAGAAGATTTGAACGGTG
AACAAAAGCTAATCTCCGAGGAAGACTTGAACGGTGAACAAAAATTAATCTCAGAAGAAGACTTGAACCC
AAGCTTCGAATTCCTGAAGATGGAAACACTGGAGTCTGAATTGACCTGTCCAATCTGCCTAGAGTTGTTT
GAAGACCCCCTTCTGCTCCCTTGTGCTCACAGCCTCTGCTTCAGCTGTGCCCATCGCATTTTGGTATCAA
GCTGCAGCTCTGGTGAATCCATTGAACCCATTACTGCTTTCCAGTGTCCTACCTGCAGGTATGTTATCTC
GCTGAACCACCGGGGCCTGGATGGCCTCAAGAGGAATGTGACTCTGCAGAACATTATTGATCGCTTCCAG
AAGGCTTCAGTCAGTGGGCCCAATTCCCCTAGTGAGAGCCGCCGGGAAAGGACTTACAGGCCCACCACTG
CCATGTCTAGCGAGCGAATTGCTTGCCAATTCTGTGAGCAGGACCCGCCAAGGGATGCAGTAAAAACATG
CATCACCTGTGAGGTCTCCTACTGTGACCGTTGCCTGCGGGCCACGCACCCCAACAAGAAACCTTTCACC
AGCCACCGCCTGGTGGAACCAGTGCCAGACACACA
